Addgene plasmid #15106: nAChR beta2 CFP
Depositing lab: Henry Lester. Depositing organization: California Institute of Technology. Publication: Assembly of alpha4beta2 nicotinic acetylcholine receptors assessed with functional fluorescently labeled subunits: effects of localization, trafficking, and nicotine-induced upregulation in clonal mammalian cells and in cultured midbrain neurons. Nashmi R, Dickinson ME, McKinney S, Jareb M, Labarca C, Fraser SE, Lester HA. J Neurosci. 2003 Dec 17. 23(37):11554-67. PubMed 14684858.
Backbone
  Vector backbone: pCI-Neo
  Backbone manufacturer: Promega
  Backbone size w/o insert (bp): 5500
  Vector type: Mammalian Expression
  Selectable markers: Neomycin (select with G418)
Growth in bacteria
  Bacterial resistance: Ampicillin, 100 μg/mL
  Growth temperature: 37°C
  Growth strain: DH5alpha
  Copy number: High Copy
Gene/Insert
  Gene/Insert name: beta2-CFP-M (alt names: nicotinic acetylcholine receptor; nAChR beta2)
  Species: M. musculus (mouse)
  Insert size (bp): 2300
  Entrez Gene: Chrnb2 (a.k.a. Acrb-2, Acrb2, C030030P04Rik, [b]2-nAchR)
  Tag / fusion protein: CFP
  Cloning method: Restriction Enzyme; 5′ cloning site EcoRI (not destroyed); 3′ cloning site EcoRI (not destroyed)
  Sequencing primers: 5′ T7
Resource information
  A portion of this plasmid was derived from a plasmid made by: Jerry Stitzel, Univ of MI, Ann Arbor
Terms and licenses: Academic/Nonprofit Terms; Industry Terms: Not Available to Industry
Depositor comments: CFP with an upstream c-myc epitope tag was inserted into PpuMI restriction site of the (M3-M4) loop at residue 381 (beta2-CFP-M).
How to cite: nAChR beta2 CFP was a gift from Henry Lester (Addgene plasmid # 15106 ; http://n2t.net/addgene:15106 ; RRID:Addgene_15106)
