[The description below was written by a language model from this plasmid's Addgene catalogue record.]
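Description:
nAChR beta2 CFP is a mammalian expression plasmid built on the pCI-Neo backbone (about 5.5 kb without insert). It carries a fluorescently labelled mouse nicotinic acetylcholine receptor beta2 subunit (Chrnb2). It is maintained in E. coli as a high-copy plasmid under ampicillin selection, and its neomycin resistance marker allows G418 selection of transfected mammalian cells. The record does not name the promoter driving the insert, although pCI-Neo is generally known as a CMV immediate-early enhancer/promoter vector. A T7 primer site upstream of the insert is listed for sequencing. No feature table is provided, so the backbone elements cannot be confirmed beyond the catalogue fields.

The insert, designated beta2-CFP-M, is roughly 2.3 kb and was cloned as an EcoRI fragment, with both sites retained. The CFP is not attached to either terminus. Instead, CFP preceded by a c-myc epitope tag was inserted at a PpuMI site within the intracellular loop between transmembrane segments M3 and M4, at residue 381. Placing the tag inside this cytoplasmic loop leaves the N- and C-terminal regions of the subunit unmodified, and the associated publication describes the labelled subunits as functional.

According to that publication, such labelled subunits were used to study assembly of alpha4beta2 nicotinic receptors, including their localization, trafficking and nicotine-induced upregulation, in clonal mammalian cell lines and cultured midbrain neurons. The c-myc epitope offers an additional handle for antibody-based detection. Part of the plasmid was derived from a construct made in another laboratory.
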