>Addgene plasmid #15106 | nAChR beta2 CFP | depositor partial sequence | sequence record 8220 | Author sequence
CTCCGCGCTATGCAGGCGGCATGGCCCGGTGCTCCAACTCTATGGCGCTGCTGTTCAGCTTTGGCCTCCT
TTGGCTGTGTTCAGGGGTTTTGGGTACTGACACAGAGGAGCGGCTGGTGGAGCATCTCTTGGATCCTTCC
CGCTATAACAAGCTGATCCGTCCAGCTACTAATGGCTCTGAGCTGGTGACTGTACAGCTCATGGTATCAT
TGGCACAGCTCATCAGTGTGCACGAGCGGGAGCAGATCATGACCACCAACGTCTGGCTGACCCAGGAGTG
GGAAGATTATCGCCTCACATGGAAGCCTGAGGATTTCGACAATATGAAGAAAGTCCGACTCCCTTCTAAG
CACATCTGGCTCCCAGATGTGGTTCTATACAACAATGCTGACGGCATGTACGAAGTCTCCTTCTATTCCA
ATGCTGTGGTCTCCTATGATGGCAGCATCTTTTGGCTACCGCCTGCCATCTACAAGAGCGCATGCAAGAT
TGAGGTGAAGCACTTCCCATTTGACCAGCAGAACTGCACCATGAAGTTCCGCTCCTGGACCTACGACCGC
ACTGAGATTGACCTGGTGCTCAAAAGCGATGTGGCCAGCCTGGACGACTTCACACCTAGTGGGGAGTGGG
ACATCATCGCACTGCCAGGCCGACGCAACGAGAACCCAGACGACTCCACCTACGTGGACATCACCTACGA
CTTCATCATTCGTCGCAAACCGCTCTTCTACACCATCAACCTCATCATCCCCTGCGTACTCATCACCTCG
CTGGCCATCCTGGTCTTCTACCTGCCCTCAGACTGTGGTGAAAAGATGACACTTTGTATTTCTGTGCTGC
TGGCGCTCACGGTGTTCCTGCTGCTCATCTCCAAGATTGTGCCTCCCACCTCCCTCGACGTACCGCTGGT
GGGAAAGTACCTCATGTTCACCATGGTGCTAGTCACCTTCTCCATCGTCACTAGCGTGTGTGTGCTCAAT
GTGCACCACCGTTCGCCTACCACGCACACCATGGCGCCCTGGGTCAAGGTGGTCTTCCTGGAGAAGCTGC
CCACCCTCCTCTTCCTGCAGCAGCCACGCCACCGCTGTGCACGTCAACGCCTGCGCTTGCGAAGGCGCCA
GCGGGAACGTGAGGGGGCAGGCACACTATTCTTCCGCAAAGGTCCTGAGCAGAAGCTGATCTCAGAGGAG
GATCTGATGGTGAGCAAGGGCGAGGAGCTGTTCACCGGGGTGGTGCCCATCCTGGTCGAGCTGGACGGCG
ACGTAAACGGCCACAAGTTCAGCGTGTCCGGCGAGGGCGAGGGCGATGCCACCTACGGCAAGCTGACCCT
GAAGTTCATCTGCACCACCGGCAAGCTGCCCGTGCCCTGGCCCACCCTCGTGACCACCCTGACCTGGGGC
GTGCAGTGCTTCAGCCGCTACCCCGACCACATGAAGCAGCACGACTTCTTCAAGTCCGCCATGCCCGAAG
GCTACGTCCAGGAGCGCACCATCTTCTTCAAGGACGACGGCAACTACAAGACCCGCGCCGAGGTGAAGTT
CGAGGGCGACACCCTGGTGAACCGCATCGAGCTGAAGGGCATCGACTTCAAGGAGGACGGCAACATCCTG
GGGCACAAGCTGGAGTACAACTACATCAGCCACAACGTCTATATCACCGCCGACAAGCAGAAGAACGGCA
TCAAGGCCAACTTCAAGATCCGCCACAACATCGAGGACGGCAGCGTGCAGCTCGCCGACCACTACCAGCA
GAACACCCCCATCGGCGACGGCCCCGTGCTGCTGCCCGACAACCACTACCTGAGCACCCAGTCCGCCCTG
AGCAAAGACCCCAACGAGAAGCGCGATCACATGGTCCTGCTGGAGTTCGTGACCGCCGCCGGGATCACTC
TCGGCATGGACGAGCTGTACAAGAAAGGTCCTGCAGCTGACCCATGTACCTGCTTTGTCAATCCTGCATC
AATGCAGGGCTTGGCTGGGGCTTTCCAGGCTGAGCCCGCTGCAGCCGGTCTGGGGCGCTCGATGGGCCCA
TGCAGCTGTGGCCTCCGGGAAGCTGTGGACGGTGTACGCTTCATTGCGGACCATATGCGAAGTGAAGATG
ATGACCAGAGTGTGAGGGAGGATTGGAAATACGTTGCCATGGTGATCGACCGCCTGTTCCTCTGGATCTT
TGTCTTTGTCTGTGTCTTTGGGACCATTGGCATGTTCCTGCAGCCTCTCTTCCAGAACTACACTGCCACG
ACCTTCCTTCACTCTGACCACTCAGCTCCCAGCTCCAAGTGAGGTCTCTCATTTGCAGCTCCTC
