>Addgene plasmid #15106 | nAChR beta2 CFP | addgene partial sequence | sequence record 21680 | EXFP-R 5'-GTCTTGTAGTTGCCGTCGTC-3'
TGGACGTAGCCTTCGGGCATGGCGGACTTGAAGAAGTCGTGCTGCTTCATGTGGTCGGGGTAGCGGCTGA
AGCACTGCACGCCCCAGGTCAGGGTGGTCACGAGGGTGGGCCAGGGCACGGGCAGCTTGCCGGTGGTGCA
GATGAACTTCAGGGTCAGCTTGCCGTAGGTGGCATCGCCCTCGCCCTCGCCGGACACGCTGAACTTGTGG
CCGTTTACGTCGCCGTCCAGCTCGACCAGGATGGGCACCACCCCGGTGAACAGCTCCTCGCCCTTGCTCA
CCATCAGATCCTCCTCTGAGATCAGCTTCTGCTCAGGACCTTTGCGGAAGAATAGTGTGCCTGCCCCCTC
ACGTTCCCGCTGGCGCCTTCGCAAGCGCAGGCGTTGACGTGCACAGCGGTGGCGTGGCTGCTGCAGGAAG
AGGAGGGTGGGCAGCTTCTCCAGGAAGACCACCTTGACCCAGGGCGCCATGGTGTGCGTGGTAGGCGAAC
GGTGGTGCACATTGAGCACACACACGCTAGTGACGATGGAGAAGGTGACTAGCACCATGGTGAACATGAG
GTACTTTCCCACCAGCGGTACGTCGAGGGAGGTGGGAGGCACAATCTTGGAGATGAGCAGCAGGAACACC
GTGAGCGCCAGCAGCACAGAAATACAAAGTGTCATCTTTTCACCACAGTCTGAGGGCAGGTAGAAGACCA
GGATGGCCAGCGAGGTGATGAGTACGCAGGGGATGATGAGGTTGATGGTGTAGAAGAGCGGTTTGCGACG
AATGATGA
